>Addgene plasmid #231791 | pAAV-eHGT_78h-Cre_PEST | addgene full sequence | sequence record 459312 | Addgene NGS Result
TTGAGATCCTTTTTTTCTGCGCGTAATCTGCTGCTTGCAAACAAAAAAACCACCGCTACCAGCGGTGGTT
TGTTTGCCGGATCAAGAGCTACCAACTCTTTTTCCGAAGGTAACTGGCTTCAGCAGAGCGCAGATACCAA
ATACTGTTCTTCTAGTGTAGCCGTAGTTAGGCCACCACTTCAAGAACTCTGTAGCACCGCCTACATACCT
CGCTCTGCTAATCCTGTTACCAGTGGCTGCTGCCAGTGGCGATAAGTCGTGTCTTACCGGGTTGGACTCA
AGACGATAGTTACCGGATAAGGCGCAGCGGTCGGGCTGAACGGGGGGTTCGTGCACACAGCCCAGCTTGG
AGCGAACGACCTACACCGAACTGAGATACCTACAGCGTGAGCTATGAGAAAGCGCCACGCTTCCCGAAGG
GAGAAAGGCGGACAGGTATCCGGTAAGCGGCAGGGTCGGAACAGGAGAGCGCACGAGGGAGCTTCCAGGG
GGAAACGCCTGGTATCTTTATAGTCCTGTCGGGTTTCGCCACCTCTGACTTGAGCGTCGATTTTTGTGAT
GCTCGTCAGGGGGGCGGAGCCTATGGAAAAACGCCAGCAACGCGGCCTTTTTACGGTTCCTGGCCTTTTG
CTGGCCTTTTGCTCACATGTCCTGCAGGCAGCTGCGCGCTCGCTCGCTCACTGAGGCCGCCCGGGCGTCG
GGCGACCTTTGGTCGCCCGGCCTCAGTGAGCGAGCGAGCGCGCAGAGAGGGAGTGGCCAACTCCATCACT
AGGGGTTCCTGCGGCCGCACGCGTGAAATCATAAATGCTGAGGGTAGTCTGCCTCAGGTACACACTGAGA
AACTGCTTTAATGTAACCTGACCCACGGTTATTAGTGAAAATATCACTTTTGTTGTTACCTTATTCCCAA
CAAATTCATTTCTGCTTTAATGGAAAAGATCCGGGTTCACACTAATCAGGCCCAACGGAAGGCCATATTA
GCAATTTGGCAGGTACCCGAGGGCCATACCTAATCTGCATAAAATGAAGCAGATTGCAACCGCCCTCATC
TTTTTTATTTTTAAACTGGTTTTTGAAGCAGAGCATAAAATCTCAGAGGGAGAGACAGAAGATGCTAGTG
CATACATTTTCCTTCATGCCTTTATTTTCATTCTTTTTGCACAAACCATCTTCCTGAATGGCTGTTTACC
TAAAGAAGAATAACAAAATAAAAGGTGCTAGGAAATGGAGTAGGCAGAGATCACAAATGTTTAATTAAAA
AAAAAAAAAGTCATGTACTTTCATAGATATTCACAATCCTCTCTAGTATACTTTCAAATCAGTTTTAATT
TCAGTTTAGTGTTTTTATGTTTTGTGAAGATACGCGAGCTCGGGCTGGGCATAAAAGTCAGGGCAGAGCC
ATCTATTGCTTACATTTGCTTCTGGGATCCACCATGCCCAAGAAGAAGAGGAAGGTGTCCAATCTCCTGA
CTGTTCACCAGAACCTCCCTGCGCTGCCAGTAGATGCCACTAGCGATGAGGTCAGGAAAAATCTCATGGA
TATGTTTAGGGATAGACAGGCGTTTTCTGAACACACCTGGAAAATGCTGCTTAGCGTGTGCCGATCCTGG
GCAGCCTGGTGTAAGCTGAACAATCGCAAATGGTTCCCCGCCGAGCCGGAGGACGTGCGCGATTACCTGC
TGTATCTCCAGGCAAGAGGGCTGGCTGTCAAGACTATCCAGCAGCACTTGGGCCAACTGAATATGCTGCA
TCGACGCAGCGGGCTCCCCCGGCCTAGCGATTCAAACGCAGTCTCCCTTGTTATGAGGAGAATTAGAAAG
GAAAACGTAGATGCGGGTGAGAGGGCTAAGCAGGCTCTCGCTTTTGAGCGGACTGATTTCGACCAGGTCA
GATCCCTGATGGAGAACAGCGATCGGTGCCAGGACATCAGGAACCTCGCATTTCTGGGAATTGCATATAA
CACACTTCTGCGCATAGCTGAGATCGCCCGGATCAGAGTGAAAGACATCAGTCGAACGGACGGCGGCCGG
ATGCTTATTCATATTGGACGCACAAAGACATTGGTCAGCACCGCTGGCGTTGAAAAGGCCTTGTCCCTGG
GCGTAACGAAGCTGGTGGAAAGATGGATCTCAGTGTCCGGCGTGGCTGACGACCCTAATAATTACTTGTT
CTGTCGAGTGAGAAAAAACGGAGTCGCCGCGCCCTCTGCCACCAGCCAATTGAGTACACGGGCCCTTGAA
GGGATCTTTGAGGCAACCCACCGACTCATATACGGAGCCAAGGATGACAGTGGCCAGAGGTATCTCGCCT
GGTCAGGTCATTCTGCTAGGGTGGGGGCCGCACGAGACATGGCGCGGGCAGGAGTCTCCATACCAGAGAT
TATGCAAGCTGGAGGTTGGACAAATGTGAACATCGTTATGAACTATATCCGCAATCTTGACTCTGAAACC
GGGGCCATGGTGAGACTGCTCGAAGATGGTGACAGCCATGGCTTCCCGCCGGAGGTGGAGGAGCAGGATG
ATGGCACGCTGCCCATGTCTTGTGCCCAGGAGAGCGGGATGGACCGTCACCCTGCAGCCTGTGCTTCTGC
TAGGATCAATGTGTGAATTCGATATCAAGCTTATCGATAATCAACCTCTGGATTACAAAATTTGTGAAAG
ATTGACTGGTATTCTTAACTATGTTGCTCCTTTTACGCTATGTGGATACGCTGCTTTAATGCCTTTGTAT
CATGCTATTGCTTCCCGTATGGCTTTCATTTTCTCCTCCTTGTATAAATCCTGGTTGCTGTCTCTTTATG
AGGAGTTGTGGCCCGTTGTCAGGCAACGTGGCGTGGTGTGCACTGTGTTTGCTGACGCAACCCCCACTGG
TTGGGGCATTGCCACCACCTGTCAGCTCCTTTCCGGAACTTTCGCTTTCCCCCTCCCTATTGCCACGGCG
GAACTCATCGCCGCCTGCCTTGCCCGCTGCTGGACAGGGGCTCGGCTGTTGGGCACTGACAATTCCGTGG
TGTTGTCGGGGAAATCATCGTCCTTTCCTTGGCTGCTCGCCTATGTTGCCACCTGGATTCTGCGCGGGAC
GTCCTTCTGCTACGTCCCTTCGGCCCTCAATCCAGCGGACCTTCCTTCCCGCGGCCTGCTGCCGGCTCTG
CGGCCTCTTCCGCGTCTTCGCCTTCGCCCTCAGACGAGTCGGATCTCCCTTTGGGCCGCCTCCCCGCATC
GATACCGAGCGCTGCTCGAGAGATCTACGGGTGGCATCCCTGTGACCCCTCCCCAGTGCCTCTCCTGGCC
CTGGAAGTTGCCACTCCAGTGCCCACCAGCCTTGTCCTAATAAAATTAAGTTGCATCATTTTGTCTGACT
AGGTGTCCTTCTATAATATTATGGGGTGGAGGGGGGTGGTATGGAGCAAGGGGCAAGTTGGGAAGACAAC
CTGTAGGGCCTGCGGGGTCTATTGGGAACCAAGCTGGAGTGCAGTGGCACAATCTTGGCTCACTGCAATC
TCCGCCTCCTGGGTTCAAGCGATTCTCCTGCCTCAGCCTCCCGAGTTGTTGGGATTCCAGGCATGCATGA
CCAGGCTCAGCTAATTTTTGTTTTTTTGGTAGAGACGGGGTTTCACCATATTGGCCAGGCTGGTCTCCAA
CTCCTAATCTCAGGTGATCTACCCACCTTGGCCTCCCAAATTGCTGGGATTACAGGCGTGAACCACTGCT
CCCTTCCCTGTCCTTCTGATTTTGTAGGTAACCACGTGCGGACCGAGCGGCCGCAGGAACCCCTAGTGAT
GGAGTTGGCCACTCCCTCTCTGCGCGCTCGCTCGCTCACTGAGGCCGGGCGACCAAAGGTCGCCCGACGC
CCGGGCTTTGCCCGGGCGGCCTCAGTGAGCGAGCGAGCGCGCAGCTGCCTGCAGGGGCGCCTGATGCGGT
ATTTTCTCCTTACGCATCTGTGCGGTATTTCACACCGCATA
[95 nt withheld, positions 3962-4056]
T
[46 nt withheld, positions 4058-4103]
C
[141 nt withheld, positions 4105-4245]
CCTTTGACGTTGGAGTCCACGTTCTTT
[37 nt withheld, positions 4273-4309]
ACTCTATCTCGGGCTATTCTTTTGATTTATAAGGGATTTTGCCGATTTCGGTCTATTGGTTAAAAAATGA
GCTGATTTAACAAAAATTTAACGCGAATTTTAACAAAATATTAACGTTTACAATTTTATGGTGCACTCTC
AGTACAATCTGCTCTGATGCCGCATAGTTAAGCCAGCCCCGACACCCGCCAACACCCGCTGACGCGCCCT
GACGGGCTTGTCTGCTCCCGGCATCCGCTTACAGACAAGCTGTGACCGTCTCCGGGAGCTGCATGTGTCA
GAGGTTTTCACCGTCATCACCGAAACGCGCGAGACGAAAGGGCCTCGTGATACGCCTATTTTTATAGGTT
AATGTCATGATAATAATGGTTTCTTAGACGTCAGGTGGCACTTTTCGGGGAAATGTGCGCGGAACCCCTA
TTTGTTTATTTTTCTAAATACATTCAAATATGTATCCGCTCATGAGACAATAACCCTGATAAATGCTTCA
ATAATATTGAAAAAGGAAGAGTATGAGTATTCAACATTTCCGTGTCGCCCTTATTCCCTTTTTTGCGGCA
TTTTGCCTTCCTGTTTTTGCTCACCCAGAAACGCTGGTGAAAGTAAAAGATGCTGAAGATCAGTTGGGTG
CACGAGTGGGTTACATCGAACTGGATCTCAACAGCGGTAAGATCCTTGAGAGTTTTCGCCCCGAAGAACG
TTTTCCAATGATGAGCACTTTTAAAGTTCTGCTATGTGGCGCGGTATTATCCCGTATTGACGCCGGGCAA
GAGCAACTCGGTCGCCGCATACACTATTCTCAGAATGACTTGGTTGAGTACTCACCAGTCACAGAAAAGC
ATCTTACGGATGGCATGACAGTAAGAGAATTATGCAGTGCTGCCATAACCATGAGTGATAACACTGCGGC
CAACTTACTTCTGACAACGATCGGAGGACCGAAGGAGCTAACCGCTTTTTTGCACAACATGGGGGATCAT
GTAACTCGCCTTGATCGTTGGGAACCGGAGCTGAATGAAGCCATACCAAACGACGAGCGTGACACCACGA
TGCCTGTAGCAATGGCAACAACGTTGCGCAAACTATTAACTGGCGAACTACTTACTCTAGCTTCCCGGCA
ACAATTAATAGACTGGATGGAGGCGGATAAAGTTGCAGGACCACTTCTGCGCTCGGCCCTTCCGGCTGGC
TGGTTTATTGCTGATAAATCTGGAGCCGGTGAGCGTGGGTCTCGCGGTATCATTGCAGCACTGGGGCCAG
ATGGTAAGCCCTCCCGTATCGTAGTTATCTACACGACGGGGAGTCAGGCAACTATGGATGAACGAAATAG
ACAGATCGCTGAGATAGGTGCCTCACTGATTAAGCATTGGTAACTGTCAGACCAAGTTTACTCATATATA
CTTTAGATTGATTTAAAACTTCATTTTTAATTTAAAAGGATCTAGGTGAAGATCCTTTTTGATAATCTCA
TGACCAAAATCCCTTAACGTGAGTTTTCGTTCCACTGAGCGTCAGACCCCGTAGAAAAGATCAAAGGATC
TTC
Features (pLannotate 1.2.2; 15 found; start..end, strand, type, name):
      1..589     +  rep_origin     ori: high-copy-number ColE1/pMB1/pBR322/pUC origin of replication
    662..689     +  repeat_region  AAV2 ITR (fragment): inverted terminal repeat of adeno-associated virus serotype 2 inverted
    718..745     +  repeat_region  AAV2 ITR (fragment): inverted terminal repeat of adeno-associated virus serotype 2 inverted
   1458..2483    +  CDS            cre: RECR_BPP1 - Experimental evidence at protein level: Swiss-Prot protein existence level 1. Catalyzes site-specific recombination between two 34-base- pair LOXP sites. Its role is to maintain the phage genome as a monomeric unit-copy plasmid in the lysogenic state. From Escherichia phage P1 (Bacteriophage P1).
   2484..2604    +  CDS            d2EYFP (fragment): EYFP destabilized by residues 422-461 of mouse ornithine decarboxylase, giving an in vivo half-life of ~2 hours mammalian codon-optimized
   2605..2629    +  misc_feature   MCS (fragment): pBluescript multiple cloning site
   2629..3217    +  misc_feature   WPRE: woodchuck hepatitis virus posttranscriptional regulatory element
   3249..3725    +  polyA_signal   hGH poly(A) signal: human growth hormone polyadenylation signal
   3765..3905    +  repeat_region  AAV2 ITR: inverted terminal repeat of adeno-associated virus serotype 2 inverted
   3910..3961    -  misc_feature   bom (fragment): basis of mobility region from pBR322
   3980..4435    +  rep_origin     f1 ori (sequence partly withheld): f1 bacteriophage origin of replication; arrow indicates direction of (+) strand synthesis
   4436..4485    -  misc_feature   bom (fragment): basis of mobility region from pBR322
   4587..4622    -  CDS            rop (fragment): Rop protein, which maintains plasmids at low copy number; rop
   4717..4821    +  promoter       AmpR promoter: bla
   4822..5682    +  CDS            AmpR: β-lactamase; bla; confers resistance to ampicillin, carbenicillin, and related antibiotics
