[The description below was written by a language model from this plasmid's Addgene catalogue record and pLannotate feature annotations shown in this document.]
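Description:
pAAV-eHGT_78h-Cre_PEST is an adeno-associated virus transfer plasmid built on an AAV2-WPRE backbone and intended for packaging into recombinant AAV to deliver Cre recombinase to neurons. It is propagated in bacteria as a high-copy plasmid through a ColE1/pUC-type origin and is selected with ampicillin via the β-lactamase gene and its native promoter. An f1 phage origin is also present, along with small remnants of pBR322 bom and rop sequences. AAV2 inverted terminal repeats flank the expression cassette and define the segment that is packaged. The right ITR is annotated in full, whereas the left one is detected only as two short fragments in the sequencing-derived annotation.

The payload is a synthetic Cre coding sequence fused at its C terminus to a PEST degradation motif. The annotation tool labels this short segment as a fragment of destabilized EYFP because it matches the mouse ornithine decarboxylase-derived degron used in that reporter; no fluorescent protein is encoded. The PEST sequence shortens protein half-life and thereby attenuates Cre levels, as the record states. Transcription is driven by a minimal β-globin promoter. The construct name indicates that this is paired with the eHGT_78h enhancer, which presumably lies in the unannotated region upstream of Cre and is what restricts expression to excitatory neurons. Downstream, a WPRE enhances transcript stability and expression, and the human growth hormone polyadenylation signal terminates the message. The vector is used to achieve moderated, excitatory-neuron-selective Cre expression, for example to activate loxP-dependent transgenes or alleles.
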