Addgene plasmid #231791: pAAV-eHGT_78h-Cre_PEST
Purpose: Expresses Cre in excitatory neurons; Cre expression is attenuated by PEST sequence.
Depositing lab: Karl Deisseroth. Depositing organization: Stanford University. Publication: Cholinergic neuronal activity promotes diffuse midline glioma growth through muscarinic signaling. Drexler R, Drinnenberg A, Gavish A, Yalcin B, Shamardani K, Rogers AE, Mancusi R, Trivedi V, Taylor KR, Kim YS, Woo PJ, Soni N, Su M, Ravel A, Tatlock E, Midler A, Wu SH, Ramakrishnan C, Chen R, Ayala-Sarmiento AE, Fernandez Pacheco DR, Siverts L, Daigle TL, Tasic B, Zeng H, Breunig JJ, Deisseroth K, Monje M. Cell. 2025 Aug 21;188(17):4640-4657.e30. doi: 10.1016/j.cell.2025.05.031. Epub 2025 Jun 19. PubMed 40541184.
Backbone
  Vector backbone: AAV2-WPRE
  Vector type: AAV
Growth in bacteria
  Bacterial resistance: Ampicillin, 100 μg/mL
  Growth temperature: 37°C
  Growth strain: NEB Stable
  Copy number: High Copy
Gene/Insert
  Gene/Insert name: Cre
  Species: Synthetic
  Insert size (bp): 1173
  Promoter: minBetaGlobin
  Tag / fusion protein: PEST (C terminal on insert)
  Cloning method: Restriction Enzyme; 5′ cloning site BamHI (not destroyed); 3′ cloning site EcoRI (not destroyed)
  Sequencing primers: 5′ AGCGCACGAGGGAGCTT; 3′ GGGCCACAACTCCTCATAAA
Terms and licenses: Academic/Nonprofit Terms; Industry Terms: Not Available to Industry
How to cite: pAAV-eHGT_78h-Cre_PEST was a gift from Karl Deisseroth (Addgene plasmid # 231791 ; http://n2t.net/addgene:231791 ; RRID:Addgene_231791)
